>Addgene plasmid #233308 | Ubi:ccdb-3xha + RUBY | addgene full sequence | sequence record 464371 | Addgene NGS Result
GCAAGACGTAGCCCAGCGCGTCGGCCGCCATGCCGGCGATAATGGCCTGCTTCTCGCCGAAACGTTTGGT
GGCGGGACCAGTGACGAAGGCTTGAGCGAGGGCGTGCAAGATTCCGAATACCGCAAGCGACAGGCCGATC
ATCGTCGCGCTCCAGCGAAAGCGGTCCTCGCCGAAAATGACCCAGAGCGCTGCCGGCACCTGTCCTACGA
GTTGCATGATAAAGAAGACAGTCATAAGTGCGGCGACGATAGTCATGCCCCGCGCCCACCGGAAGGAGCT
GACTGGGTTGAAGGCTCTCAAGGGCATCGGTCGACGCTCTCCCTTATGCGACTCCTGCATTAGGAAGCAG
CCCAGTAGTAGGTTGAGGCCGTTGAGCACCGCCGCCGCAAGGAATGGTGCATGCAAGGAGATGGCGCCCA
ACAGTCCCCCGGCCACGGGGCCTGCCACCATACCCACGCCGAAACAAGCGCTCATGAGCCCGAAGTGGCG
AGCCCGATCTTCCCCATCGGTGATGTCGGCGATATAGGCGCCAGCAACCGCACCTGTGGCGCCGGTGATG
CCGGCCACGATGCGTCCGGCGTAGAGGATCCACAGGACGGGTGTGGTCGCCATGATCGCGTAGTCGATAG
TGGCTCCAAGTAGCGAAGCGAGCAGGACTGGGCGGCGGCCAAAGCGGTCGGACAGTGCTCCGAGAACGGG
TGCGCATAGAAATTGCATCAACGCATATAGCGCTAGCAGCACGCCATAGTGACTGGCGATGCTGTCGGAA
TGGACGATATCCCGCAAGAGGCCCGGCAGTACCGGCATAACCAAGCCTATGCCTACAGCATCCAGGGTGA
CGGTGCCGAGGATGACGATGAGCGCATTGTTAGATTTCATACACGGTGCCTGACTGCGTTAGCAATTTAA
CTGTGATAAACTACCGCATTAAAGCTTATCGATGATAAGCTGTCAAACATGAGAATTCTTGAAAATATTG
CGCTGCCATTTTTGGGGTGAGGCCGTTCGCGGCCGAGGGGCGCAGCCCCTGGGGGGATGGGAGCTCGGTG
CCTTGATGTGGGCGCCGGCGGTCGAGTGGCGACGGCGCGGCTTGTCCGCGCCCTGGTAGATTGCCTGGCC
GTAGGCCAGCCATTTTTGAGCGGCCAGCGGCCGCGATAGGCCGACGCGAAGCGGCGGGGCGTAGGGAGCG
CAGCGACCGAAGGGTAGGCGCTTTTTGCAGCTCTTCGGCTGTGCGCTGGCCAGACAGTTATGCACAGGCC
AGGCGGGTTTTAAGAGTTTTAATAAGTTTTAAAGAGTTTTAGGCGGAAAAATCGCCTTTTTTCTCTTTTA
TATCAGTCACTTACATGTGTGACCGGTTCCCAATGTACGGCTTTGGGTTCCCAATGTACGGGTTCCGGTT
CCCAATGTACGGCTTTGGGTTCCCAATGTACGTGCTATCCACAGGAAAGAAGCTTTTTCGACCTTTTTCC
CCTGCTAGGGCAATTTGCCCTAGCATCTGCTCCGTACATTAGGAACCGGCGGATGCTTCGCCCTCGATCA
GGTTGCGGTAGCGCATGACTAGGATCGGGCCAGCCTGCCCCGCCTCCTCCTTCAAATCGTACTCCGGCAG
GTCATTTGACCCGATCAGCTTGCGCACGGTGAAACAGAACTTCTTGAACTCTCCGGCGCTGCCACTGCGT
TCGTAGATCGTCTTGAACAACCATCTGGCTTCTGCCTTGCCTGCGGCGCGGCGTGCCAGGCGGTAGAGAA
AACGGCCGATGCCGGGATCGATCAAAAAGTAATCGGGGTGAACCGTCAGCACGTCCGGGTTCTTGCCTTC
TGTGATCTCGCGGTACATCCAATCAGCTAGCTCGATCTCGATGTACTCCGGCCGCCCGGTTTCGCTCTTT
ACGATCTTGTAGCGGCTAATCAAGGCTTCACCCTCGGATACCGTCACCAGGCGGCCGTTCTTGGCCTTCT
TCGTACGCTGCATGGCAACGTGCGTGGTGTTTAACCGAATGCAGGTTTCTACCAGGTCGTCTTTCTGCTT
TCCGCCATCGGCTCGCCGGCAGAACTTGAGTACGTCCGCAACGTGTGGACGGAACACGCGGCCGGGCTTG
TCTCCCTTCCCTTCCCGGTATCGGTTCATGGATTCGGTTAGATGGGAAACCGCCATCAGTACCAGGTCGT
AATCCCACACACTGGCCATGCCGGCCGGCCCTGCGGAAACCTCTACGTGCCCGTCTGGAAGCTCGTAGCG
GATCACCTCGCCAGCTCGTCGGTCACGCTTCGACAGACGGAAAACGGCCACGTCCATGATGCTGCGACTA
TCGCGGGTGCCCACGTCATAGAGCATCGGAACGAAAAAATCTGGTTGCTCGTCGCCCTTGGGCGGCTTCC
TAATCGACGACGCACCGGCTGCCGGCGGTTGCCGGGATTCTTTGCGGATTCGATCAGCGGCCGCTTGCCA
CGATTCACCGGGGCGTGCTTCTGCCTCGATGCGTTGCCGCTGGGCGGCCTGCGCGGCCTTCAACTTCTCC
ACCAGGTCATCACCCAGCGCCGCGCCGATTTGTACCGGGCCGGATGGTTTGCGACCGCTCACGCCGATTC
CTCGGGCTTGGGGGTTCCAGTGCCATTGCAGGGCCGGCAGACAACCCAGCCGCTTACGCCTGGCCAACCG
CCCGTTCCTCCACACATGGGGCATTCCACGGCGTCGGTGCCTGGTTGTTCTTGATTTTCCATGCCGCCTC
CTTTAGCCGCTAAAATTCATCTACTCATTTATTCATTTGCTCATTTACTCTGGTAGCTGCGCGATGTATT
CAGATAGCAGCTCGGTAATGGTCTTGCCTTGGCGTACCGCGTACATCTTCAGCTTGGTGTGATCCTCCGC
CGGCAACTGAAAGTTGACCCGCTTCATGGCTGGCGTGTCTGCCAGGCTGGCCAACGTTGCAGCCTTGCTG
CTGCGTGCGCTCGGACGGCCGGCACTTAGCGTGTTTGTGCTTTTGCTCATTTTCTCTTTACCTCATTAAC
TCAAATGAGTTTTGATTTAATTTCAGCGGCCAGCGCCTGGACCTCGCGGGCAGCGTCGCCCTCGGGTTCT
GATTCAAGAACGGTTGTGCCGGCGGCGGCAGTGCCTGGGTAGCTCACGCGCTGCGTGATACGGGACTCAA
GAATGGGCAGCTCGTACCCGGCCAGCGCCTCGGCAACCTCACCGCCGATGCGCGTGCCTTTGATCGCCCG
CGACACGACAAAGGCCGCTTGTAGCCTTCCATCCGTGACCTCAATGCGCTGCTTAACCAGCTCCACCAGG
TCGGCGGTGGCCCATATGTCGTAAGGGCTTGGCTGCACCGGAATCAGCACGAAGTCGGCTGCCTTGATCG
CGGACACAGCCAAGTCCGCCGCCTGGGGCGCTCCGTCGATCACTACGAAGTCGCGCCGGCCGATGGCCTT
CACGTCGCGGTCAATCGTCGGGCGGTCGATGCCGACAACGGTTAGCGGTTGATCTTCCCGCACGGCCGCC
CAATCGCGGGCACTGCCCTGGGGATCGGAATCGACTAACAGAACATCGGCCCCGGCGAGTTGCAGGGCGC
GGGCTAGATGGGTTGCGATGGTCGTCTTGCCTGACCCGCCTTTCTGGTTAAGTACAGCGATAACCTTCAT
GCGTTCCCCTTGCGTATTTGTTTATTTACTCATCGCATCATATACGCAGCGACCGCATGACGCAAGCTGT
TTTACTCAAATACACATCACCTTTTTAGACGGCGGCGCTCGGTTTCTTCAGCGGCCAAGCTGGCCGGCCA
GGCCGCCAGCTTGGCATCAGACAAACCGGCCAGGATTTCATGCAGCCGCACGGCTGATGGGCTGCCTGTA
TCGAGTGGTGATTTTGTGCCGAGCTGCCGGTCGGGGAGCTGTTGGCTGGCTGGTGGCAGGATATATTGTG
GTGTAAACAAATTGACGCTTAGACAACTTAATAACACATTGCGGACGTTTTTAATGTACTGGGGTGGATG
CAGTGGGCCCCACTCTGTGGAAGACAATGCCCCGCGGTCCGGAGTAACAGATAAAGCGAAGCTTGAAGGT
GCATGTGACTCCGTCAAGATTACGAAACCGCCAACTACCACGCAAATTGCAATTCTCAATTTCCTAGAAG
GACTCTCCGAAAATGCATCCAATACCAAATATTACCCGTGTCATAGGCACCAAGTGACACCATACATGAA
CACGCGTCACAATATGACTGGAGAAGGGTTCCACACCTTATGCTATAAAACGCCCCACACCCCTCCTCCT
TCCTTCGCAGTTCAATTCCAATATATTCCATTCTCTCTGTGTATTTCCCTACCTCTCCCTTCAAGGTTAG
TCGATTTCTTCTGTTTTTCTTCTTCGTTCTTTCCATGAATTGTGTATGTTCTTTGATCAATACGATGTTG
ATTTGATTGTGTTTTGTTTGGTTTCATCGATCTTCAATTTTCATAATCAGATTCAGCTTTTATTATCTTT
ACAACAACGTCCTTAATTTGATGATTCTTTAATCGTAGATTTGCTCTAATTAGAGCTTTTTCATGTCAGA
TCCCTTTACAACAAGCCTTAATTGTTGATTCATTAATCGTAGATTAGGGCTTTTTTCATTGATTACTTCA
GATCCGTTAAACGTAACCATAGATCAGGGCTTTTTCATGAATTACTTCAGATCCGTTAAACAACAGCCTT
ATTTTTTATACTTCTGTGGTTTTTCAAGAAATTGTTCAGATCCGTTGACAAAAAGCCTTATTCGTTGATT
CTATATCGTTTTTCGAGAGATATTGCTCAGATCTGTTAGCAACTGCCTTGTTTGTTGATTCTATTGCCGT
GGATTAGGGTTTTTTTTCACGAGATTGCTTCAGATCCGTACTTAAGATTACGTAATGGATTTTGATTCTG
ATTTATCTGTGATTGTTGACTCGACAGCGGCCGCACCCCCGGGGGCGCGCCCTTAGGTACCACAAGTTTG
TACAAAAAAGCTGAACGAGAAACGTAAAATGATATAAATATCAATATATTAAATTAGATTTTGCATAAAA
AACAGACTACATAATACTGTAAAACACAACATATCCAGTCACTATGGCGGCCCTCGAGGGCCGCATTAGG
CACCCCAGGCTTTACACTTTATGCTTCCGGCTCGTATAATGTGTGGATTTTGAGTTAGGATCCGTCGAGA
TTTTCAGGAGCTAAGGAAGCTAAAATGGAGAAAAAAATCACTGGATATACCACCGTTGATATATCCCAAT
GGCATCGTAAAGAACATTTTGAGGCATTTCAGTCAGTTGCTCAATGTACCTATAACCAGACCGTTCAGCT
GGATATTACGGCCTTTTTAAAGACCGTAAAGAAAAATAAGCACAAGTTTTATCCGGCCTTTATTCACATT
CTTGCCCGCCTGATGAATGCTCATCCGGAATTCCGTATGGCAATGAAAGACGGTGAGCTGGTGATATGGG
ATAGTGTTCACCCTTGTTACACCGTTTTCCATGAGCAAACTGAAACGTTTTCATCGCTCTGGAGTGAATA
CCACGACGATTTCCGGCAGTTTCTACACATATATTCGCAAGATGTGGCGTGTTACGGTGAAAACCTGGCC
TATTTCCCTAAAGGGTTTATTGAGAATATGTTTTTCGTCTCAGCCAATCCCTGGGTGAGTTTCACCAGTT
TTGATTTAAACGTGGCCAATATGGACAACTTCTTCGCCCCCGTTTTCACCATGGGCAAATATTATACGCA
AGGCGACAAGGTGCTGATGCCGCTGGCGATTCAGGTTCATCATGCCGTTTGTGATGGCTTCCATGTCGGC
AGAATGCTTAATGAATTACAACAGTACTGCGATGAGTGGCAGGGCGGGGCGTAAAGATCTGGATCCGGCT
TACTAAAAGCCAGATAACAGTATGCGTATTTGCGCGCTGATTTTTGCGGTATAAGAATATATACTGATAT
GTATACCCGAAGTATGTCAAAAAGAGGTATGCTATGAAGCAGCGTATTACAGTGACAGTTGACAGCGACA
GCTATCAGTTGCTCAAGGCATATATGATGTCAATATCTCCGGTCTGGTAAGCACAACCATGCAGAATGAA
GCCCGTCGTCTGCGTGCCGAACGCTGGAAAGCGGAAAATCAGGAAGGGATGGCTGAGGTCGCCCGGTTTA
TTGAAATGAACGGCTCTTTTGCTGACGAGAACAGGGGCTGGTGAAATGCAGTTTAAGGTTTACACCTATA
AAAGAGAGAGCCGTTATCGTCTGTTTGTGGATGTACAGAGTGATATTATTGACACGCCCGGGCGACGGAT
GGTGATCCCCCTGGCCAGTGCACGTCTGCTGTCAGATAAAGTCTCCCGTGAACTTTACCCGGTGGTGCAT
ATCGGGGATGAAAGCTGGCGCATGATGACCACCGATATGGCCAGTGTGCCGGTCTCCGTTATCGGGGAAG
AAGTGGCTGATCTCAGCCACCGCGAAAATGACATCAAAAACGCCATTAACCTGATGTTCTGGGGAATATA
AATGTCAGGCTCCCTTATACACAGCCAGTCTGCAGGTCGACCATAGTGACTGGATATGTTGTGTTTTACA
GTATTATGTAGTCTGTTTTTTATGCAAAATCTAATTTAATATATTGATATTTATATCATTTTACGTTTCT
CGTTCAGCTTTCTTGTACAAAGTGGTTGATAACAGCGGGTTAATTAACATCTTTTACCCATACGATGTTC
CTGACTATGCGGGCTATCCCTATGACGTCCCGGACTATGCAGGATCCTATCCATATGACGTTCCAGATTA
CGCTGCTCAGTGCAGCGCTTAGCCTAGGTTCGGTTCGAGTATTATGGCATTGGGAAAACTGTTTTTCTTG
TACCATTTGTTGTGCTTGTAATTTACTGTGTTTTTTATTCGGTTTTCGCTATCGAACTGTGAAATGGAAA
TGGATGGAGAAGAGTTAATGAATGATATGGTCCTTTTGTTCATTCTCAAATTAATATTATTTGTTTTTTC
TCTTATTTGTTGTGTGTTGAATTTGAAATTATAAGAGATATGCAAACATTTTGTTTTGAGTAAAAATGTG
TCAAATCAAGGTTCCAGAAGGTAATTATCCAAGATGTAGCATCAAGAATCCAATGTTTACGGGAAAAACT
ATGGAAGTATTATGTGAGCTCAGCAAGAAGCAGATCAATATGCGGCACATATGCAACCTATGTTCAAAAA
TGAAGAATGTACAGATACAAGATCCTATACTGCCAGAATACGAAGAAGAATACGTAGAAATTGAAAAAGA
AGAACCAGGCGAAGAAAAGAATCTTGAAGACGTAAGCACTGACGACAACAATGAAAAGAAGAAGATAAGG
TCGGTGATTGTGAAAGAGACATAGAGGACACATGTAAGGTGGAAAATGTAAGGGCGGAAAGTAACCTTAT
CACAAAGGAATCTTATCCCCCACTACTTATCCTTTTATATTTTTCCGTGTCATTTTTGCCCTTGAGTTTT
CCTATATAAGGAACCAAGTTCGGCATTTGTGAAAACAAGAAAAAATTTGGTGTAAGCTATTTTCTTTGAA
GTACTGAGGATACAACTTCAGAGAAATTTGTAAGTTTGTGATCCGCAAATGGATCATGCGACCCTCGCCA
TGATCCTCGCGATCTGGTTCATCAGCTTCCACTTCATCAAGCTGCTGTTCTCCCAGCAGACCACCAAGCT
GCTTCCGCCAGGACCAAAGCCGCTTCCGATCATCGGCAACATCCTTGAGGTGGGCAAGAAGCCGCATCGG
TCCTTCGCCAACCTCGCCAAGATTCACGGCCCACTCATTTCCCTCAGACTCGGCTCTGTGACCACCATCG
TTGTGTCCTCTGCCGACGTGGCCAAAGAGATGTTCCTCAAGAAGGATCACCCGCTCTCCAACCGCACGAT
CCCGAATAGTGTTACAGCCGGCGACCACCACAAGCTCACCATGTCTTGGCTCCCGGTGTCTCCGAAGTGG
CGCAACTTCCGCAAGATTACCGCCGTGCATCTGCTCTCCCCACAGAGACTCGATGCCTGCCAGACATTCA
GGCACGCCAAGGTGCAGCAGCTCTACGAGTACGTTCAAGAGTGCGCCCAGAAAGGCCAGGCCGTGGATAT
TGGCAAGGCCGCCTTTACGACCAGCCTCAACCTCCTCAGCAAGCTGTTCTTCAGCGTCGAGCTGGCGCAC
CACAAGTCCCATACCAGCCAAGAGTTCAAAGAGCTGATCTGGAACATCATGGAAGATATAGGCAAGCCGA
ACTACGCCGACTACTTCCCGATTCTCGGCTGCGTTGACCCATCTGGCATTAGAAGAAGGCTCGCCTGCTC
CTTCGACAAGCTGATCGCCGTGTTCCAGGGCATCATCTGCGAGAGACTCGCCCCAGATTCCTCCACCACA
ACTACCACCACCACCGACGACGTGCTCGATGTGCTCCTCCAGCTGTTCAAGCAGAACGAGCTGACGATGG
GCGAGATCAACCACCTCCTCGTGGACATCTTCGACGCCGGCACCGATACCACATCCTCCACATTCGAGTG
GGTGATGACCGAGCTGATCCGCAATCCAGAGATGATGGAAAAGGCCCAAGAGGAAATCAAGCAGGTCCTC
GGCAAGGACAAGCAGATCCAAGAGTCCGACATCATCAACCTGCCGTACCTCCAGGCGATCATCAAAGAGA
CACTCCGCCTCCATCCGCCGACCGTGTTCTTGCTCCCAAGAAAGGCCGACACCGATGTCGAGCTGTACGG
CTACATCGTGCCGAAGGATGCCCAGATCCTCGTGAACCTCTGGGCCATTGGCAGGGACCCAAACGCCTGG
CAGAACGCCGATATTTTCAGCCCAGAGCGCTTCATCGGCTGCGAGATCGATGTTAAGGGCCGCGATTTCG
GCCTCCTTCCATTTGGCGCTGGCCGCAGAATTTGCCCAGGCATGAATCTCGCCATCAGGATGCTCACCCT
CATGCTCGCCACACTCCTCCAGTTCTTCAACTGGAAGCTCGAAGGCGACATCTCCCCGAAGGACCTCGAC
ATGGACGAGAAGTTCGGCATTGCGCTCCAAAAGACCAAGCCGCTCAAGCTCATCCCGATTCCGCGCTACG
GTAGCGGAGCTACCAATTTTAGCCTCCTTAAGCAGGCAGGTGATGTAGAAGAGAACCCCGGGCCTATGAA
GATGATGAACGGCGAGGACGCCAACGACCAGATGATCAAAGAGTCCTTCTTCATCACCCACGGCAACCCG
ATCCTCACCGTCGAGGATACACATCCGCTCAGGCCGTTCTTCGAGACATGGCGCGAGAAGATTTTCTCCA
AGAAGCCGAAGGCCATCCTCATCATCTCCGGCCACTGGGAGACAGTGAAGCCAACCGTGAACGCCGTGCA
CATCAACGACACCATCCACGACTTCGACGACTACCCAGCCGCCATGTACCAGTTCAAGTACCCAGCTCCA
GGCGAGCCAGAGCTTGCGAGAAAGGTGGAAGAGATCCTCAAGAAGTCCGGGTTCGAGACAGCCGAGACAG
ACCAAAAGAGGGGCCTTGATCACGGCGCCTGGGTTCCACTCATGCTCATGTATCCAGAGGCGGACATCCC
GGTGTGCCAGCTCTCAGTTCAGCCACATCTCGACGGCACCTACCACTACAATCTCGGCAGAGCCCTCGCG
CCGCTCAAGAATGATGGCGTGCTCATTATTGGCTCCGGCAGCGCCACACATCCACTCGATGAGACACCGC
ACTACTTCGATGGTGTTGCCCCTTGGGCCGCTGCCTTCGATTCTTGGCTTAGGAAGGCCCTCATCAACGG
CCGCTTCGAGGAAGTGAACATCTACGAGAGCAAGGCCCCGAACTGGAAGCTCGCCCATCCATTTCCAGAG
CACTTCTACCCGCTCCACGTTGTGCTCGGCGCTGCTGGTGAAAAGTGGAAGGCCGAGCTGATCCACTCCT
CCTGGGATCATGGCACACTTTGCCACGGCTCCTACAAGTTCACCTCCGCCGGATCCGGAGCAACCAACTT
TAGCCTGCTCAAGCAAGCAGGAGATGTTGAGGAAAATCCTGGCCCCATGACCGCCATCAAGATGAACACC
AACGGCGAGGGCGAGACACAGCACATCCTCATGATCCCGTTCATGGCGCAGGGCCACCTCAGGCCATTTC
TCGAACTCGCCATGTTCCTCTACAAGCGCTCCCACGTGATCATCACCCTGCTCACAACTCCGCTCAATGC
CGGCTTCCTCAGGCACCTCCTTCACCACCATTCCTACTCCTCCAGCGGCATCAGGATCGTCGAGCTGCCA
TTCAACTCCACCAACCACGGACTCCCACCGGGCATCGAGAACACCGATAAGCTCACACTCCCGCTCGTGG
TGTCCCTCTTCCATTCCACCATCAGCCTCGATCCGCACCTCCGCGATTACATCTCCAGGCATTTCAGCCC
AGCCAGGCCACCACTCTGCGTGATCCATGATGTGTTCCTCGGCTGGGTTGACCAGGTGGCCAAGGATGTG
GGCTCTACAGGCGTGGTGTTCACAACAGGCGGCGCTTATGGCACATCCGCCTACGTGTCCATCTGGAACG
ATCTCCCGCACCAGAACTACTCCGACGACCAAGAGTTCCCGCTGCCAGGCTTCCCAGAGAACCATAAGTT
CCGCAGGTCCCAGCTCCATCGGTTCCTCAGATATGCCGACGGCTCCGACGATTGGTCCAAGTATTTCCAG
CCGCAGCTCCGCCAGTCCATGAAGTCTTTTGGCTGGCTCTGCAACTCCGTGGAAGAGATCGAGACACTCG
GCTTCTCCATCCTCCGCAACTACACCAAGCTGCCGATCTGGGGCATCGGCCCACTTATTGCTTCCCCAGT
GCAGCACTCCTCCTCCGACAACAATTCAACAGGCGCCGAGTTCGTGCAGTGGCTCAGCCTCAAAGAGCCG
GACTCCGTCCTCTACATCTCCTTCGGCTCCCAGAACACGATCAGCCCGACGCAGATGATGGAACTCGCTG
CTGGCCTTGAGTCCTCCGAGAAGCCATTCCTCTGGGTGATCAGAGCCCCGTTCGGCTTCGACATCAACGA
AGAGATGCGCCCAGAGTGGCTGCCAGAGGGCTTTGAGGAACGCATGAAGGTGAAGAAACAGGGCAAGCTC
GTGTACAAGCTCGGCCCGCAGCTTGAGATCCTCAACCATGAATCCATCGGCGGCTTTCTCACCCACTGCG
GATGGAACAGCATCCTTGAGTCTCTTCGCGAGGGCGTTCCGATGCTTGGATGGCCACTTGCTGCCGAGCA
GGCCTACAACCTCAAGTACCTCGAAGATGAGATGGGCGTCGCGGTTGAGCTTGCTAGAGGCCTCGAAGGC
GAGATCTCCAAAGAGAAGGTCAAGCGCATCGTCGAGATGATCCTTGAGCGCAACGAGGGCTCCAAAGGCT
GGGAGATGAAGAATCGCGCCGTGGAAATGGGCAAAAAGCTCAAGGACGCCGTGAACGAGGAAAAAGAGCT
GAAGGGCTCCTCCGTGAAGGCGATCGACGATTTCCTCGACGCCGTCATGCAGGCCAAACTTGAGCCAAGC
CTCCAGTGATAGTGAGATGTGCAGATCGTTCAAACATTTGGCAATAAAGTTTCTTAAGATTGAATCCTGT
TGCCGGTCTTGCGATGATTATCATATAATTTCTGTTGAATTACGTTAAGCATGTAATAATTAACATGTAA
TGCATGACGTTATTTATGAGATGGGTTTTTATGATTAGAGTCCCGCAATTATACATTTAATACGCGATAG
AAAACAAAATATAGCGCGCAAACTAGGATAAATTATCGCGCGCGGTGTCATCTATGTTACTAGATCCGAT
GATAAGCTGTCAAACATGAGGGACACGAAGTGGTTTAAACTATCAGTGTTTGACAGGATATATTGGCGGG
TAAACCTAAGAGAAAAGAGCGTTTATTAGAATAATCGGATATTTAAAAGGGCGTGAAAAGGTTTATCCGT
TCGTCCATTTGTATGTGCCAACCACAGGAACCGTAAAAAGGCCGCGTTGCTGGCGTTTTTCCATAGGCTC
CGCCCCCCTGACGAGCATCACAAAAATCGACGCTCAAGTCAGAGGTGGCGAAACCCGACAGGACTATAAA
GATACCAGGCGTTTCCCCCTGGAAGCTCCCTCGTGCGCTCTCCTGTTCCGACCCTGCCGCTTACCGGATA
CCTGTCCGCCTTTCTCCCTTCGGGAAGCGTGGCGCTTTCTCATAGCTCACGCTGTAGGTATCTCAGTTCG
GTGTAGGTCGTTCGCTCCAAGCTGGGCTGTGTGCACGAACCCCCCGTTCAGCCCGACCGCTGCGCCTTAT
CCGGTAACTATCGTCTTGAGTCCAACCCGGTAAGACACGACTTATCGCCACTGGCAGCAGCCACTGGTAA
CAGGATTAGCAGAGCGAGGTATGTAGGCGGTGCTACAGAGTTCTTGAAGTGGTGGCCTAACTACGGCTAC
ACTAGAAGGACAGTATTTGGTATCTGCGCTCTGCTGAAGCCAGTTACCTTCGGAAAAAGAGTTGGTAGCT
CTTGATCCGGCAAACAAACCACCGCTGGTAGCGGTGGTTTTTTTGTTTGCAAGCAGCAGATTACGCGCAG
AAAAAAAGGATCTCAAGAAGATCCTTTGATCTTTTCTACGGGGTCTGACGCTCAGTGGAACGAAAACTCA
CGTTAAGGGATTTTGGTCATGAGATTATCAAAAAGGATCTTCACCTAGATCCTTTTAAATTAAAAATGAA
GTTTTAAATCAATCTAAAGTATATATGAGTAAACTTGGTCTGACAGCTAAAACAATTCATCCAGTAAAAT
ATAATCGAATATTATGCGCACCCGTGGCCAGGACCCAACGCTGCCCGAGATGCGCCGCGTGCGGCTGCTG
GAGATGGCGGACGCGATGGATATGTTCTGCCAAGGGTTGGTTTGCGCATTCACAGTTCTCCGCAAGAATT
GATTGGCTCCAATTCTTGGAGTGGTGAATCCGTTAGCGAGGTGCCGCCGGCTTCCATTCAGGTCGAGGTG
GCCCGGCTCCATGCACCGCGACGCAACGCGGGGAGGCAGACAAGGTATAGGGCGGCGCCTACAATCCATG
CCAACCCGTTCCATGTGCTCGCCGAGGCGGCATAAATCGCCGTGACGATCAGCGGTCCAATGATCGAAGT
TAGGCTGGTAAGAGCCGCGAGCGATCCTTGAAGCTGTCCCTGATGGTCGTCATCTACCTGCCTGGACAGC
ATGGCCTGCAACGCGGGCATCCCGATGCCGCCGGAAGCGAGAAGAATCATAATGGGGAAGGCCATCCAGC
CTCGCGTCGCGAACGCCA
Features (pLannotate 1.2.2; 23 found; start..end, strand, type, name):
    928..956     -  promoter       tet promoter: E. coli promoter for tetracycline efflux protein gene
    983..1043    -  rep_origin     oriV (fragment): incP origin of replication
   1249..1443    -  rep_origin     pVS1 oriV: origin of replication for the Pseudomonas plasmid pVS1 (Heeb et al., 2000)
   1509..2582    -  CDS            pVS1 RepA: replication protein from the Pseudomonas plasmid pVS1 (Heeb et al., 2000)
   3011..3640    -  CDS            pVS1 StaA: stability protein from the Pseudomonas plasmid pVS1 (Heeb et al., 2000)
   3904..3928    +  misc_feature   LB T-DNA repeat: left border repeat from nopaline C58 T-DNA
   4962..5086    +  protein_bind   attR1: mutant version of attR; recombination site for the Gateway® LR reaction LR Clonase™
   5121..5151    +  promoter       lac UV5 promoter: E. coli lac promoter with an "up" mutation
   5175..5204    +  promoter       cat promoter (fragment): promoter of the E. coli cat gene encoding chloramphenicol acetyltransferase
   5205..5864    +  CDS            CmR: chloramphenicol acetyltransferase; cat; confers resistance to chloramphenicol
   6043..6201    +  CDS            ccdA (fragment): CCDA_ECO57 - Also known as H, letA. Experimental evidence at protein level: Swiss-Prot protein existence level 1. Antitoxin component of a type II toxin-antitoxin (TA) system which inhibits the post-segregational killing (PSK) of plasmid-free cells, also referred to as a plasmid addiction system. Binds to and blocks the activity of CcdB; will also remove bound CcdB protein from the CcdB-GyrA complex by forming a CcdA-CcdB complex, a process termed rejuvenation. Functions as a transcriptional corepressor for the ccdAB operon, repression also requires CcdB (By similarity). From Escherichia coli
   6206..6508    +  CDS            ccdB: CCDB_ECOLI - Also known as G, letB, letD. Experimental evidence at protein level: Swiss-Prot protein existence level 1. Toxic component of a type II toxin-antitoxin (TA) system, functioning in plasmid maintainence. Responsible for the post- segregational killing (PSK) of plasmid-free cells, also referred to as a plasmid addiction system. Half-life of over 2 hours. Cell killing by CcdB is accompanied by filamentation, defects in chromosome and plasmid segregation, defects in cell division, formation of anucleate cells, decreased DNA synthesis and plasmid loss. Interferes with the activity of DN
   6552..6676    -  protein_bind   attR2: mutant version of attR; recombination site for the Gateway® LR reaction LR Clonase™
   6705..6794    +  CDS            3xHA: three tandem HA epitope tags
   6823..7077    +  terminator     E9 terminator (fragment): terminator and polyadenylation signal from the pea rbcS-E9 gene
   7072..7371    +  CDS            IBMP_CSVMV (fragment): Protein inferred from homology: Swiss-Prot protein existence level 3. Enhances the translation of downstream ORFs on polycistronic mRNAs derived from cassava vein mosaic virus. From Cassava vein mosaic virus (CsVMV).
   7609..9099    +  CDS            CYP76AD1: C76AD_BETVU - Also known as Bv2g029890_ucyh From Beta vulgaris (Sugar beet).
   9166..9990    +  CDS            DODA1: DOD1W_BETVU - Experimental evidence at transcript level: Swiss-Prot protein existence level 2. Opens the cyclic ring of dihydroxy-phenylalanine (DOPA) between carbons 4 and 5, thus producing an unstable seco-DOPA that rearranges nonenzymatically to betalamic acid. From Beta vulgaris (Sugar beet).
  11574..11826   +  terminator     NOS terminator: nopaline synthase terminator and poly(A) signal
  11881..11905   +  misc_feature   RB T-DNA repeat: right border repeat from nopaline C58 T-DNA
  12028..12616   -  rep_origin     ori: high-copy-number ColE1/pMB1/pBR322/pUC origin of replication
  12787..12815   -  CDS            KanR (fragment): aminoglycoside phosphotransferase; aphA-3; confers resistance to kanamycin
  13008..880     -  CDS            TcR (across the origin): tetracycline efflux protein; tet; confers resistance to tetracycline
