[The description below was written by a language model from this plasmid's Addgene catalogue record and pLannotate feature annotations shown in this document.]
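Description:
Ubi:ccdb-3xha + RUBY is a Gateway destination vector built on the pICH75322 backbone and arranged as a binary T-DNA plasmid for Agrobacterium-mediated plant transformation. Outside the T-DNA borders, the annotated 13.3 kb sequence carries a high-copy ColE1/pUC-type origin for replication in E. coli. It also carries the pVS1 origin with its RepA replication and StaA stability genes, which typically support maintenance in Agrobacterium. The backbone marker is a tetracycline efflux gene with its tet promoter. Only short remnants of a kanamycin resistance gene and an incP oriV are detected. Because the Gateway cassette contains the ccdB toxin, the plasmid is propagated in a ccdB-tolerant strain under chloramphenicol and tetracycline selection.

Between the nopaline-type left and right border repeats lie two units. The first is the expression cassette, which the record describes as driven by a soybean ubiquitin (GmUbi) promoter. That promoter is not annotated in the feature table, although an unannotated stretch precedes attR1. The attR1 and attR2 sites flank a chloramphenicol resistance gene, a ccdA fragment and ccdB. An LR reaction replaces this counter-selectable block with a gene of interest from an entry clone, placing it in frame with a C-terminal 3xHA epitope tag followed by the pea rbcS-E9 terminator.

The second unit is the RUBY visual reporter, a betalain biosynthesis cassette. Sugar beet CYP76AD1 and DODA1 are annotated, and an unannotated gap before the NOS terminator presumably holds the remaining component. A cassava vein mosaic virus-derived region upstream likely corresponds to its promoter, though it is annotated only as a coding fragment. RUBY produces red pigment in transformed tissue, so transgenic cells expressing the HA-tagged protein can be identified by eye. No plant selectable marker is annotated.
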