Addgene plasmid #233308: Ubi:ccdb-3xha + RUBY
Purpose: GATEWAY compatible vector with a soybean Ubiquitin (GmUbi) promoter driving in frame epitope fusion of 3xHA tag paired with ccdb selection toxin and RUBY marker
Depositing lab: Thomas Baum. Depositing organization: Iowa State University.
Backbone
  Vector backbone: pICH75322
  Vector type: Gateway destination
Growth in bacteria
  Bacterial resistance: Chloramphenicol and Tetracycline, 25 & 10 μg/mL
  Growth temperature: 37°C
  Growth strain: ccdB Survival
  Copy number: High Copy
Gene/Insert
  Gene/Insert name: Ubi:ccdb-3xha + RUBY
  Species: Other
  Tag / fusion protein: 3xHA (C terminal on insert)
  Cloning method: Gateway Cloning
Terms and licenses: Academic/Nonprofit Terms; Industry Terms: Not Available to Industry
Depositor comments: This plasmid contains the Gateway technology from Invitrogen; Invitrogen requires purchasing of Gateway Clonase for carrying out the Gateway recombinational cloning reaction http://www.invitrogen.comPlease note that the full plasmid sequence is provided as a reference only, and may not match the exact sequence of the plasmid.
How to cite: Ubi:ccdb-3xha + RUBY was a gift from Thomas Baum (Addgene plasmid # 233308 ; http://n2t.net/addgene:233308 ; RRID:Addgene_233308)
